>Addgene plasmid #205464 | pGL3-MTS-CCDB-N136-RsDddA-B-UGI-PURO | addgene full sequence | sequence record 405617 | Addgene NGS Result
ACGCGTTGACATTGATTATTGACTAGTTATTAATAGTAATCAATTACGGGGTCATTAGTTCATAGCCCAT
ATATGGAGTTCCGCGTTACATAACTTACGGTAAATGGCCCGCCTGGCTGACCGCCCAACGACCCCCGCCC
ATTGACGTCAATAATGACGTATGTTCCCATAGTAACGCCAATAGGGACTTTCCATTGACGTCAATGGGTG
GAGTATTTACGGTAAACTGCCCACTTGGCAGTACATCAAGTGTATCATATGCCAAGTACGCCCCCTATTG
ACGTCAATGACGGTAAATGGCCCGCCTGGCATTATGCCCAGTACATGACCTTATGGGACTTTCCTACTTG
GCAGTACATCTACGTATTAGTCATCGCTATTACCATGGTGATGCGGTTTTGGCAGTACATCAATGGGCGT
GGATAGCGGTTTGACTCACGGGGATTTCCAAGTCTCCACCCCATTGACGTCAATGGGAGTTTGTTTTGGC
ACCAAAATCAACGGGACTTTCCAAAATGTCGTAACAACTCCGCCCCATTGACGCAAATGGGCGGTAGGCG
TGTACGGTGGGAGGTCTATATAAGCAGAGCTCTCTGGCTAACTAGAGAACCCACTGCTTACTGGCTTATC
GAAATTAATACGACTCACTATAGGGAGACAAGCTGGCTAGACCATGTTGGGGTTTGTGGGTCGGGTGGCC
GCTGCTCCGGCCTCCGGGGCCTTGCGGAGACTCACCCCTTCAGCGTCGCTGCCCCCAGCTCAGCTCTTAC
TGCGGGCCGCTCCGACGGCGGTCCATCCTGTCAGGGACTATGCGGCGCAAACATCTGAGAGCGGCGGAGG
CGGGAGCCCCGGCGCGGCCGCTGACTACAAGGATGACGACGATAAAGGTAGCGTGGATCTACGCACGCTC
GGCTACAGCCAGCAGCAACAGGAGAAGATCAAACCGAAGGTTCGTTCGACAGTGGCGCAGCACCACGAGG
CACTGGTCGGCCATGGGTTTACACACGCGCACATCGTTGCGCTCAGCCAACACCCGGCAGCGTTAGGGAC
CGTCGCTGTCAAGTATCAGGACATGATCGCAGCGTTGCCAGAGGCGACACACGAAGCGATCGTTGGCGTC
GGCAAACAGTGGTCCGGCGCACGCGCTCTGGAGGCCTTGCTCACGGTGGCGGGAGAGTTGAGAGGTCCAC
CGTTACAGTTGGACACAGGCCAACTTCTCAAGATTGCAAAACGTGGCGGCGTGACCGCAGTGGAGGCAGT
GCATGCATGGCGCAATGCACTGACGGGTGCCCCCCTGAACCTGACCCCAGAGACCGGCTTACTAAAAGCC
AGATAACAGTATGCGTATTTGCGCGCTGATTTTTGCGGTATAAGAATATATACTGATATGTATACCCGAA
GTATGTCAAAAAGAGGTATGCTATGAAGCAGCGTATTACAGTGACAGTTGACAGCGACAGCTATCAGTTG
CTCAAGGCATATATGATGTCAATATCTCCGGTCTGGTAAGCACAACCATGCAGAATGAAGCCCGTCGTCT
GCGTGCCGAACGCTGGAAAGCGGAAAATCAGGAAGGGATGGCTGAGGTCGCCCGGTTTATTGAAATGAAC
GGCTCTTTTGCTGACGAGAACAGGGGCTGGTGAAATGCAGTTTAAGGTTTACACCTATAAAAGAGAGAGC
CGTTATCGTCTGTTTGTGGATGTACAGAGTGATATTATTGACACGCCCGGGCGACGGATGGTGATCCCCC
TGGCCAGTGCACGTCTGCTGTCAGATAAAGTCTCCCGTGAACTTTACCCGGTGGTGCATATCGGGGATGA
AAGCTGGCGCATGATGACCACCGATATGGCCAGTGTGCCGGTGTCCGTTATCGGGGAAGAAGTGGCTGAT
CTCAGCCACCGCGAAAATGACATCAAAAACGCCATTAACCTGATGTTCTGGGGAATATAAATGTCAGGCT
CCCTTATACACAGCCAGGGTCTCTCGCGTTGACCAACGACCACCTCGTCGCCTTGGCCTGCCTCGGCGGA
CGTCCTGCGCTGGATGCAGTGAAAAAGGGATTGGGAGGCTCCGCTAGCAGCGTGGCCAACAACGTGAGAG
CCATCCCCGTGCCCAAGACCTACATCGGCAACAGCACCGTGCCCAAGATCAAGGCATCAGGCGGGAGCAC
CAACCTGTCTGACATCATCGAGAAGGAGACAGGCAAGCAGCTGGTCATCCAGGAGAGCATCCTGATGCTG
CCCGAAGAAGTCGAAGAAGTGATCGGAAACAAGCCTGAGAGCGATATCCTGGTCCATACCGCCTACGACG
AGAGTACCGACGAAAATGTGATGCTGCTGACATCCGACGCCCCAGAGTATAAGCCCTGGGCTCTGGTCAT
CCAGGATTCCAACGGAGAGAACAAAATCAAAATGCTGGCTTAAGTCTAGAGGGCCCGTTTAAACCCGCTG
ATCAGCCTCGACTGTGCCTTCTAGTTGCCAGCCATCTGTTGTTTGCCCCTCCCCCGTGCCTTCCTTGACC
CTGGAAGGTGCCACTCCCACTGTCCTTTCCTAATAAAATGAGGAAATTGCATCGCATTGTCTGAGTAGGT
GTCATTCTATTCTGGGGGGTGGGGTGGGGCAGGACAGCAAGGGGGAGGATTGGGAAGACAATAGCAGGCA
TGCTGGGGATGCGGTGGGCTCTATGGCTCGAGGGGGTTGGGGTTGCGCCTTTTCCAAGGCAGCCCTGGGT
TTGCGCAGGGACGCGGCTGCTCTGGGCGTGGTTCCGGGAAACGCAGCGGCGCCGACCCTGGGACTCGCAC
ATTCTTCACGTCCGTTCGCAGCGTCACCCGGATCTTCGCCGCTACCCTTGTGGGCCCCCCGGCGACGCTT
CCTGCTCCGCCCCTAAGTCGGGAAGGTTCCTTGCGGTTCGCGGCGTGCCGGACGTGACAAACGGAAGCCG
CACGTCTCACTAGTACCCTCGCAGACGGACAGCGCCAGGGAGCAATGGCAGCGCGCCGACCGCGATGGGC
TGTGGCCAATAGCGGCTGCTCAGCAGGGCGCGCCGAGAGCAGCGGCCGGGAAGGGGCGGTGCGGGAGGCG
GGGTGTGGGGCGGTAGTGTGGGCCCTGTTCCTGCCCGCGCGGTGTTCCGCATTCTGCAAGCCTCCGGAGC
GCACGTCGGCAGTCGGCTCCCTCGTTGACCGAATCACCGACCTCTCTCCCCAGGGGGATCCACCGGAGCT
TACCATGACCGAGTACAAGCCCACGGTGCGCCTCGCCACCCGCGACGACGTCCCCAGGGCCGTACGCACC
CTCGCCGCCGCGTTCGCCGACTACCCCGCCACGCGCCACACCGTCGATCCGGACCGCCACATCGAGCGGG
TCACCGAGCTGCAAGAACTCTTCCTCACGCGCGTCGGGCTCGACATCGGCAAGGTGTGGGTCGCGGACGA
CGGCGCCGCGGTGGCGGTCTGGACCACGCCGGAGAGCGTCGAAGCGGGGGCGGTGTTCGCCGAGATCGGC
CCGCGCATGGCCGAGTTGAGCGGTTCCCGGCTGGCCGCGCAGCAACAGATGGAAGGCCTCCTGGCGCCGC
ACCGGCCCAAGGAGCCCGCGTGGTTCCTGGCCACCGTCGGCGTCTCGCCCGACCACCAGGGCAAGGGTCT
GGGCAGCGCCGTCGTGCTCCCCGGAGTGGAGGCGGCCGAGCGCGCCGGGGTGCCCGCCTTCCTGGAAACC
TCCGCGCCCCGCAACCTCCCCTTCTACGAGCGGCTCGGCTTCACCGTCACCGCCGACGTCGAGGTGCCCG
AAGGACCGCGCACCTGGTGCATGACCCGCAAGCCCGGTGCCTGACGCCCGCCCCACGACCCGCAGCGCCC
GACCGAAAGGAGCGCACGACCCCATGCATCGGTACCTTTAAGACCAATGACTTACAAGGCAGCTGTAGAT
CTTAGCCACTTTCTAGAGTCGGGGCGGCCGGCCGCTTCGAGCAGACATGATAAGATACATTGATGAGTTT
GGACAAACCACAACTAGAATGCAGTGAAAAAAATGCTTTATTTGTGAAATTTGTGATGCTATTGCTTTAT
TTGTAACCATTATAAGCTGCAATAAACAAGTTAACAACAACAATTGCATTCATTTTATGTTTCAGGTTCA
GGGGGAGGTGTGGGAGGTTTTTTAAAGCAAGTAAAACCTCTACAAATGTGGTAAAATCGATAAGGATCCG
TCGACCGATGCCCTTGAGAGCCTTCAACCCAGTCAGCTCCTTCCGGTGGGCGCGGGGCATGACTATCGTC
GCCGCACTTATGACTGTCTTCTTTATCATGCAACTCGTAGGACAGGTGCCGGCAGCGCTCTTCCGCTTCC
TCGCTCACTGACTCGCTGCGCTCGGTCGTTAGGCTGCGGCGAGCGGTATCAGCTCACTCAAAGGCGGTAA
TACGGTTATCCACAGAATCAGGGGATAACGCAGGAAAGAACATGTGAGCAAAAGGCCAGCAAAAGGCCAG
GAACCGTAAAAAGGCCGCGTTGCTGGCGTTTTTCCATAGGCTCCGCCCCCCTGACGAGCATCACAAAAAT
CGACGCTCAAGTCAGAGGTGGCGAAACCCGACAGGACTATAAAGATACCAGGCGTTTCCCCCTGGAAGCT
CCCTCGTGCGCTCTCCTGTTCCGACCCTGCCGCTTACCGGATACCTGTCCGCCTTTCTCCCTTCGGGAAG
CGTGGCGCTTTCTCATAGCTCACGCTGTAGGTATCTCAGTTCGGTGTAGGTCGTTCGCTCCAAGCTGGGC
TGTGTGCACGAACCCCCCGTTCAGCCCGACCGCTGCGCCTTATCCGGTAACTATCGTCTTGAGTCCAACC
CGGTAAGACACGACTTATCGCCACTGGCAGCAGCCACTGGTAACAGGATTAGCAGAGCGAGGTATGTAGG
CGGTGCTACAGAGTTCTTGAAGTGGTGGCCTAACTACGGCTACACTAGAAGAACAGTATTTGGTATCTGC
GCTCTGCTGAAGCCAGTTACCTTCGGAAAAAGAGTTGGTAGCTCTTGATCCGGCAAACAAACCACCGCTG
GTAGCGGTGGTTTTTTTGTTTGCAAGCAGCAGATTACGCGCAGAAAAAAAGGATCTCAAGAAGATCCTTT
GATCTTTTCTACGGGGTCTGACGCTCAGTGGAACGAAAACTCACGTTAAGGGATTTTGGTCATGAGATTA
TCAAAAAGGATCTTCACCTAGATCCTTTTAAATTAAAAATGAAGTTTTAAATCAATCTAAAGTATATATG
AGTAAACTTGGTCTGACAGTTACCAATGCTTAATCAGTGAGGCACCTATCTCAGCGATCTGTCTATTTCG
TTCATCCATAGTTGCCTGACTCCCCGTCGTGTAGATAACTACGATACGGGAGGGCTTACCATCTGGCCCC
AGTGCTGCAATGATACCGCGGGACCCACGCTCACCGGCTCCAGATTTATCAGCAATAAACCAGCCAGCCG
GAAGGGCCGAGCGCAGAAGTGGTCCTGCAACTTTATCCGCCTCCATCCAGTCTATTAATTGTTGCCGGGA
AGCTAGAGTAAGTAGTTCGCCAGTTAATAGTTTGCGCAACGTTGTTGCCATTGCTACAGGCATCGTGGTG
TCACGCTCGTCGTTTGGTATGGCTTCATTCAGCTCCGGTTCCCAACGATCAAGGCGAGTTACATGATCCC
CCATGTTGTGCAAAAAAGCGGTTAGCTCCTTCGGTCCTCCGATCGTTGTCAGAAGTAAGTTGGCCGCAGT
GTTATCACTCATGGTTATGGCAGCACTGCATAATTCTCTTACTGTCATGCCATCCGTAAGATGCTTTTCT
GTGACTGGTGAGTACTCAACCAAGTCATTCTGAGAATAGTGTATGCGGCGACCGAGTTGCTCTTGCCCGG
CGTCAATACGGGATAATACCGCGCCACATAGCAGAACTTTAAAAGTGCTCATCATTGGAAAACGTTCTTC
GGGGCGAAAACTCTCAAGGATCTTACCGCTGTTGAGATCCAGTTCGATGTAACCCACTCGTGCACCCAAC
TGATCTTCAGCATCTTTTACTTTCACCAGCGTTTCTGGGTGAGCAAAAACAGGAAGGCAAAATGCCGCAA
AAAAGGGAATAAGGGCGACACGGAAATGTTGAATACTCATACTCTTCCTTTTTCAATATTATTGAAGCAT
TTATCAGGGTTATTGTCTCATGAGCGGATACATATTTGAATGTATTTAGAAAAATAAACAAATAGGGGTT
CCGCGCACATTTCCCCGAAAAGTGCCACCTG
Features (pLannotate 1.2.2; 19 found; start..end, strand, type, name):
      8..387     +  enhancer       CMV enhancer: human cytomegalovirus immediate early enhancer
    388..591     +  promoter       CMV promoter: human cytomegalovirus (CMV) immediate early promoter
    587..620     +  LTR            5' LTR (truncated) (fragment): truncated 5' long terminal repeat (LTR) from HIV-1
    636..654     +  promoter       T7 promoter: promoter for bacteriophage T7 RNA polymerase
    698..1312    +  CDS            avrXa10 (fragment): AVX10_XANOO - Experimental evidence at protein level: Swiss-Prot protein existence level 1. Avirulence protein. Induces the hypersensitive response (HR)in rice plants carrying the resistance gene Xa10. Activity depends on the presence of the core repeat domains; replacement with repeat domains from other proteins (AvrBs3 of X.euvesicatoria (AC P14727) or AvrXa7 of this organism) does not elicit the HR. Probably acts as a transcription factor in its host plant (rice) to induce plant resistance or disease. From Xanthomonas oryzae pv. oryzae.
   1314..1391    +  intron         PDK intron (fragment): pdk; modified pyruvate orthophosphate dikinase intron from Flaveria trinervia 3.0
   1482..1640    +  CDS            ccdA (fragment): CCDA_ECO57 - Also known as H, letA. Experimental evidence at protein level: Swiss-Prot protein existence level 1. Antitoxin component of a type II toxin-antitoxin (TA) system which inhibits the post-segregational killing (PSK) of plasmid-free cells, also referred to as a plasmid addiction system. Binds to and blocks the activity of CcdB; will also remove bound CcdB protein from the CcdB-GyrA complex by forming a CcdA-CcdB complex, a process termed rejuvenation. Functions as a transcriptional corepressor for the ccdAB operon, repression also requires CcdB (By similarity). From Escherichia coli
   1645..1947    +  CDS            ccdB: CCDB_ECOLI - Also known as G, letB, letD. Experimental evidence at protein level: Swiss-Prot protein existence level 1. Toxic component of a type II toxin-antitoxin (TA) system, functioning in plasmid maintainence. Responsible for the post- segregational killing (PSK) of plasmid-free cells, also referred to as a plasmid addiction system. Half-life of over 2 hours. Cell killing by CcdB is accompanied by filamentation, defects in chromosome and plasmid segregation, defects in cell division, formation of anucleate cells, decreased DNA synthesis and plasmid loss. Interferes with the activity of DN
   2169..2417    +  CDS            UGI: UNGI_BPPB2 - Experimental evidence at protein level: Swiss-Prot protein existence level 1. This protein binds specifically and reversibly to the host uracil-DNA glycosylase, preventing removal of uracil residues from PBS2 DNA by the host uracil-excision repair system. From Bacillus phage PBS2 (Bacteriophage PBS2).
   2462..2686    +  polyA_signal   bGH poly(A) signal: bovine growth hormone polyadenylation signal
   2693..3203    +  promoter       hPGK promoter: human phosphoglycerate kinase 1 promoter
   3225..3824    +  CDS            PuroR (fragment): puromycin N-acetyltransferase; pac from Streptomyces; confers resistance to puromycin
   3867..3935    +  CDS            nef (fragment): NEF_HV1Z2 - Experimental evidence at protein level: Swiss-Prot protein existence level 1. Extracellular Nef protein targets CD4(+) T-lymphocytes for apoptosis by interacting with CXCR4 surface receptors. From Human immunodeficiency virus type 1 group M subtype D (isolate Z2/CDC-Z34) (HIV-1).
   3971..4092    -  polyA_signal   SV40 poly(A) signal: SV40 polyadenylation signal
   4115..4183    -  CDS            large T antigen (fragment): large T antigen from SV40 (simian virus 40)
   4199..4331    +  CDS            TcR (fragment): tetracycline efflux protein; tet; confers resistance to tetracycline
   4511..5099    -  rep_origin     ori: high-copy-number ColE1/pMB1/pBR322/pUC origin of replication
   5270..6130    -  CDS            AmpR: β-lactamase; bla; confers resistance to ampicillin, carbenicillin, and related antibiotics
   6131..6235    -  promoter       AmpR promoter: bla
