[The description below was written by a language model from this plasmid's Addgene catalogue record and pLannotate feature annotations shown in this document.]
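Description:
pGL3-MTS-CCDB-N136-RsDddA-B-UGI-PURO is a mammalian expression backbone, built on pGL3, that serves as an entry vector for assembling one half of a mitochondria-targeted RsDdCBE (DddA-derived cytosine base editor). It replicates in E. coli from a high-copy ColE1/pUC-type origin and is selected with ampicillin through the bla gene. Because it carries an intact ccdB toxin gene, it has to be propagated in a ccdB-tolerant strain.

The editor cassette is driven by the CMV enhancer and promoter, with a T7 promoter just downstream, and ends at a bGH polyadenylation signal. According to the record, the synthetic insert comprises a mitochondrial targeting sequence (MTS), the "N136" element, a ccdB cassette, RsDddA fragment B and a uracil glycosylase inhibitor (UGI). The feature table detects a TAL effector-derived segment (annotated by homology as an avrXa10 fragment), which probably corresponds to the TALE N-terminal scaffold. This is followed by a partial ccdA and a full ccdB, and then by UGI. The MTS and the RsDddA-B portion are not annotated by the automated tool, though an unannotated gap between ccdB and UGI is where the deaminase fragment would be expected. The ccdB cassette evidently acts as a counter-selectable placeholder: replacing it with a custom TALE repeat array yields an in-frame MTS–TALE–RsDddA half–UGI fusion, and uncut parental plasmid is eliminated in standard strains. UGI blocks uracil excision, which favours the C-to-T editing outcome.

A separate hPGK promoter drives puromycin N-acetyltransferase, so transfected mammalian cells can be enriched with puromycin. Short HIV-1 LTR, nef, SV40 and TcR hits appear to be backbone remnants. A working editor presumably requires pairing with a partner plasmid that carries the complementary RsDddA fragment.
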