Addgene plasmid #205464: pGL3-MTS-CCDB-N136-RsDddA-B-UGI-PURO
Purpose: A backbone containing a RsDddA fragment B for constructing mitochondria-targeted RsDdCBE expression plasmid
Depositing lab: Bin Shen. Depositing organization: Nanjing Medical University. Publication: Engineering RsDddA as mitochondrial base editor with wide target compatibility and enhanced activity. Cheng K, Li C, Jin J, Qian X, Guo J, Shen L, Dai Y, Zhang X, Li Z, Guan Y, Zhou F, Tang J, Zhang J, Shen B, Lou X. Mol Ther Nucleic Acids. 2023 Sep 9;34:102028. doi: 10.1016/j.omtn.2023.09.005. eCollection 2023 Dec 12. PubMed 37744175.
Backbone
  Vector backbone: pGL3
  Vector type: Mammalian Expression
Growth in bacteria
  Bacterial resistance: Ampicillin, 100 μg/mL
  Growth temperature: 37°C
  Growth strain: ccdB Survival
  Copy number: High Copy
Gene/Insert
  Gene/Insert name: MTS; N136; ccdb; RsDddA-B; UGI
  Species: Synthetic
  Cloning method: Gibson Cloning
Terms and licenses: Academic/Nonprofit Terms; Industry Terms: Not Available to Industry
How to cite: pGL3-MTS-CCDB-N136-RsDddA-B-UGI-PURO was a gift from Bin Shen (Addgene plasmid # 205464 ; http://n2t.net/addgene:205464 ; RRID:Addgene_205464)
